Addgene plasmid #29587: pcDNA3/FLHIP1
Depositing lab: Theodora Ross. Depositing organization: University of Michigan. Publication: Huntingtin-interacting protein 1 is overexpressed in prostate and colon cancer and is critical for cellular survival. Rao DS, Hyun TS, Kumar PD, Mizukami IF, Rubin MA, Lucas PC, Sanda MG, Ross TS. J Clin Invest. 2002 Aug . 110(3):351-60. 10.1172/JCI15529 PubMed 12163454.
Backbone
  Vector backbone: pcDNA3
  Backbone manufacturer: Invitrogen
  Backbone size w/o insert (bp): 5446
  Vector type: Bacterial Expression
  Selectable markers: Neomycin (select with G418)
Growth in bacteria
  Bacterial resistance: Ampicillin, 100 μg/mL
  Growth temperature: 37°C
  Growth strain: DH5alpha
  Copy number: Unknown
Gene/Insert
  Gene/Insert name: Huntingtin-interacting protein 1
  Species: H. sapiens (human)
  Insert size (bp): 4425
  Entrez Gene: HIP1 (a.k.a. HIP-I, ILWEQ, SHON, SHONbeta, SHONgamma)
  Cloning method: Restriction Enzyme; 5′ cloning site KpnI (not destroyed); 3′ cloning site NotI (not destroyed)
  Sequencing primers: 5′ T7; 3′ BGH
Terms and licenses: Academic/Nonprofit Terms; Industry Terms: Not Available to Industry
How to cite: pcDNA3/FLHIP1 was a gift from Theodora Ross (Addgene plasmid # 29587 ; http://n2t.net/addgene:29587 ; RRID:Addgene_29587)
