[The description below was written by a language model from this plasmid's Addgene catalogue record.]
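Description:
pcDNA3/FLHIP1 carries human Huntingtin-interacting protein 1 (HIP1) in the Invitrogen pcDNA3 backbone. The "FL" in the name presumably denotes the full-length form, though the record does not spell this out. The insert of about 4.4 kb was placed by restriction cloning between the KpnI and NotI sites of the polylinker, both of which remain intact. With the 5.4 kb backbone, this gives a construct of roughly 9.9 kb. No epitope tags, fusion partners or mutations are listed. The plasmid is maintained in E. coli under ampicillin selection. Its copy number is recorded as unknown.

The catalogue lists the vector type as bacterial expression, but pcDNA3 is a standard mammalian expression vector, and the recorded neomycin/G418 marker fits that use. The promoter is not named in the record. In pcDNA3, inserts in the polylinker are normally transcribed from the CMV immediate-early promoter and terminated by the bovine growth hormone polyadenylation signal. The T7 and BGH sequencing primers listed for the insert agree with this layout, since a T7 promoter sits just upstream of the cloning site and can also be used for in vitro transcription. The neomycin resistance cassette allows stable transfectants to be selected with G418.

The associated publication reports that HIP1 is overexpressed in prostate and colon cancer and is important for cell survival. This suggests the plasmid is used for transient or stable overexpression of HIP1 in cultured mammalian cells to study those effects. No feature table accompanies the record, so the backbone elements described here are inferred from the named vector, not from an annotated sequence.
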