>Addgene plasmid #29587 | pcDNA3/FLHIP1 | addgene partial sequence | sequence record 35106 | 29587 with BGH-rev
CTATAGAATAGGGCCCTCTAGATGCATGCTCGAGCGGCCGCCCGGGCTGCAGGAATTCCGAAGTGCTTGA
TGGCTACCACCAATGAGTTGCTATAGATAAAGAAGGAAGACGCTGTTTTCCCAAGATCAGAAGGTCACTT
AAATGCTGGGGTCCATCTAGAAGAGGAAAAGTGCTGTTGGGCTGCCCATCCCTGGCAAGCTGTTCATGTG
CCCTCTGTCCTCATCCTGTCCACAGGGCAGCGAGAGCCTGGGGCATGTGGCTGAAAGGAGTTGGAGCCGC
TGGCTCTGTCCTTTCTCATTTTCTCTGACCCAAGAGCTCCAAATGATCTCCTTGCTTTGGGATCCAAGTC
AGTAACAGTCCAGCACCTTGGCCTTTCTTCTGATTCTTGAAGGCTGATGTAGCCGGGCAGAAAGATGAGC
TTTGCTAGAGTCACACCTGAAGTTCTGATTGCTCCAAGCATCTCTTTGTAGGCTGTTGCTGCTTAAGGGA
GGTTAGTAATAAATACTAAGGGTAGCAAACCAAGTATAGGGTTCTTCCCTGATGGGAGCAATTGCATCTG
ATCTTCCGGGTTTGTCAATTGCGTAGAA
