>Addgene plasmid #29587 | pcDNA3/FLHIP1 | addgene partial sequence | sequence record 38326 | Hip1-F (GCTGATCCAGGTCATCTTGG)
CAGCTTCTCTTCAAACTCCACTCCTGCCTCCCAGCTGACACCCTGCAAGGCCACCGGGACCGCTTCATGG
AGCAGTTTACAAAGTTGAAAGATCTGTTCTACCGCTCCAGCAACCTGCAGTACTTCAAGCGGCTCATTCA
GATCCCCCAGCTGCCTGAGAACCCACCCAACTTCCTGCGAGCCTCAGCCCTGTCAGAACATATCAGCCCT
GTGGTGGTGATCCCTGCAGAGGCCTCATCCCCCGACAGCGAGCCAGTCCTAGAGAAGGATGACCTCATGG
ACATGGATGCCTCTCAGCAGAATTTATTTGACAACAAGTTTGATGACATCTTTGGCAGTTCATTCAGCAG
TGATCCCTTCAATTTCAACAGTCAAAATGGTGTGAACAAGGATGAGAAGGACCACTTAATTGAGCGACTA
TACAGAGAGATCAGTGGATTGAAGGCACAGCTAGAAAACATGAAGACTGAGAGCCAGCGGGTTGTGCTGC
AGCTGAAGGGCCACGTCAGCGAGCTGGAAGCAGATCTGGCCGAGCAGCAGCACCTGCGGCAGCAGGCGGC
CGACGACTGTGAATTCCTGCGGGCAGAACTGGACGAGCTCAGGAGGCAGCGGGAGGACACCGAGAAGGCT
CAGCGGAGCCTGTCTGAGATAGAAAGGAAAGCTCAAGCCAATGAACAGCGATATAGCAAGCTAAAGGAGA
AGTACAGCGAGCTGGTTCAGAACCACGCTGACCTGCTGCGGAAGAATGCAGAGGTGACCAAACAGGTGTC
CATGGCCAGACAAGCCCAGGTAGATTTGGAACGAGAGAAAAAAGAGCTGGAGGATTCGTTGGAGCGCATC
AGTGACCAGGGCCAGCGGAAGACTCAAGAACAGCTGGAAGTTCTAGAGAGCTTGAAGCAGGAACTTGC
